Addgene plasmid #83841: pLL3.7m-Clover-Geminin(1-110)-IRES-mKO2-Cdt(30-120)
Purpose: Fluorescent probe for G1/S transition and M/G1 transition, one of two plasmids for the FUCCI4 cell cycle reporter
Depositing lab: Michael Lin. Depositing organization: Stanford University. Publication: Fluorescent indicators for simultaneous reporting of all four cell cycle phases. Bajar BT, Lam AJ, Badiee RK, Oh YH, Chu J, Zhou XX, Kim N, Kim BB, Chung M, Yablonovitch AL, Cruz BF, Kulalert K, Tao JJ, Meyer T, Su XD, Lin MZ. Nat Methods. 2016 Oct 31. doi: 10.1038/nmeth.4045. PubMed 27798610.
Backbone
  Vector backbone: pLL3.7m
  Backbone size w/o insert (bp): 6500
  Total vector size (bp): 9036
  Vector type: Mammalian Expression, Lentiviral
Growth in bacteria
  Bacterial resistance: Ampicillin, 100 μg/mL
  Growth temperature: 37°C
  Growth strain: NEB Stable
  Copy number: High Copy
Gene/Insert
  Cloning method: Restriction Enzyme; 5′ cloning site NheI (not destroyed); 3′ cloning site EcoRI (not destroyed)
  Sequencing primers: 5′ agctggtttagtgaaccgtcagatc; 3′ ggaaccggaacccttaaaca
Terms and licenses: Academic/Nonprofit Terms; Industry Terms: Not Available to Industry
How to cite: pLL3.7m-Clover-Geminin(1-110)-IRES-mKO2-Cdt(30-120) was a gift from Michael Lin (Addgene plasmid # 83841 ; http://n2t.net/addgene:83841 ; RRID:Addgene_83841)
