[The description below was written by a language model from this plasmid's Addgene catalogue record and pLannotate feature annotations shown in this document.]
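Description:
pLL3.7m-Clover-Geminin(1-110)-IRES-mKO2-Cdt(30-120) is a roughly 9 kb HIV-1-based lentiviral transfer plasmid for mammalian expression, built on the pLL3.7m backbone. It is maintained in bacteria through a high-copy ColE1/pUC-type origin and selected with ampicillin via the β-lactamase gene. An upstream CMV enhancer/promoter is fused to a truncated 5' LTR and drives production of the viral genomic RNA in packaging cells. This is followed by the Ψ packaging signal with a gag fragment, the Rev response element for Rev-dependent nuclear export, and the cPPT/CTS. A WPRE downstream of the payload enhances transcript expression. The 3' end carries only a short 3' LTR fragment plus a truncated LTR, a layout typical of self-inactivating vectors. A mouse U6 promoter inherited from the backbone sits upstream of the cassette, but no shRNA is annotated after it.

The payload, cloned between NheI and EcoRI, is a bicistronic cassette driven by an internal CMV enhancer/promoter. The first cistron fuses the green/yellow fluorescent protein Clover to residues 1–110 of human Geminin. An EMCV IRES then allows translation of the orange fluorescent protein mKO2 fused to residues 30–120 of human Cdt1. These fragments carry the cell-cycle-dependent degradation behaviour of their parent proteins: Geminin is destroyed in mitosis, at the metaphase–anaphase transition, while Cdt1 functions in G1 as a replication licensing factor. The two colours therefore report the G1/S and M/G1 transitions in live cells. loxP sites flank the CMV-driven cassette, so in principle Cre could excise it. The plasmid is one of two that together make up the FUCCI4 reporter, which marks all four cell cycle phases.
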