Features (pLannotate 1.2.2; 29 found; start..end, strand, type, name):
     63..366     +  enhancer       CMV enhancer: human cytomegalovirus immediate early enhancer
    367..566     +  promoter       CMV promoter: human cytomegalovirus (CMV) immediate early promoter
    584..764     +  LTR            5' LTR (truncated): truncated 5' long terminal repeat (LTR) from HIV-1
    811..936     +  misc_feature   HIV-1 Ψ: packaging signal of human immunodeficiency virus type 1
    920..1258    +  CDS            HIV-1 gag (fragment): gag protein from human immunodeficiency virus 1; gag
   1433..1666    +  misc_feature   RRE: The Rev response element (RRE) of HIV-1 allows for Rev-dependent mRNA export from the nucleus to the cytoplasm.
   2043..2143    +  CDS            Rev (fragment): human immunodeficiency virus 1 (HIV-1) Rev protein; rev; enhances nuclear export of unspliced and incompletely spliced viral mRNAs
   2193..2310    +  misc_feature   cPPT/CTS: central polypurine tract and central termination sequence of HIV-1
   2369..2681    +  promoter       U6 promoter: RNA polymerase III promoter for mouse U6 snRNA (Das et al., 1988)
   2694..2721    -  misc_feature   MCS (fragment): pBluescript multiple cloning site
   2756..2789    +  protein_bind   loxP: Cre-mediated recombination occurs in the 8-bp core sequence (GCATACAT). Cre recombinase
   2905..3208    +  enhancer       CMV enhancer: human cytomegalovirus immediate early enhancer
   3209..3412    +  promoter       CMV promoter: human cytomegalovirus (CMV) immediate early promoter
   3444..4160    +  CDS            Clover: Clover is a basic (constitutively fluorescent) green/yellow fluorescent protein published in 2012, derived from Aequorea victoria. It is reported to be a rapidly-maturing weak dimer with high acid sensitivity.
   4191..4520    +  CDS            GMNN (fragment): GEMI_HUMAN - Experimental evidence at protein level: Swiss-Prot protein existence level 1. Inhibits DNA replication by preventing the incorporation of MCM complex into pre-replication complex (pre-RC) (PubMed:9635433, PubMed:14993212, PubMed:20129055, PubMed:24064211). It is degraded during the mitotic phase of the cell cycle (PubMed:9635433, PubMed:14993212, PubMed:24064211). Its destruction at the metaphase- anaphase transition permits replication in the succeeding cell cycle (PubMed:9635433, PubMed:14993212, PubMed:24064211). Inhibits histone acetyltransferase activity of KAT7/HBO1 in a CDT
   4525..5097    +  misc_feature   IRES: internal ribosome entry site (IRES) of the encephalomyocarditis virus (EMCV)
   5112..5762    +  CDS            mKO2: mKO2 is a basic (constitutively fluorescent) orange fluorescent protein published in 2008, derived from Verrillofungia concinna. It has moderate acid sensitivity.
   5817..6089    +  CDS            CDT1 (fragment): CDT1_HUMAN - Experimental evidence at protein level: Swiss-Prot protein existence level 1. Required for both DNA replication and mitosis (PubMed:11125146, PubMed:22581055, PubMed:21856198, PubMed:14993212, PubMed:26842564). DNA replication licensing factor, required for pre- replication complex assembly. Cooperates with CDC6 and the origin recognition complex (ORC) during G1 phase of the cell cycle to promote the loading of the mini-chromosome maintenance (MCM) complex onto DNA to generate pre-replication complexes (pre-RC)(PubMed:14672932). Required also for mitosis by promoting stable kineto
   6120..6153    +  protein_bind   loxP: Cre-mediated recombination occurs in the 8-bp core sequence (GCATACAT). Cre recombinase
   6186..6209    +  misc_feature   MCS (fragment): pBluescript multiple cloning site
   6209..6797    +  misc_feature   WPRE: woodchuck hepatitis virus posttranscriptional regulatory element
   6798..6817    +  misc_feature   MCS (fragment): pBluescript multiple cloning site
   6819..6968    +  CDS            nef (fragment): NEF_HV1Z2 - Experimental evidence at protein level: Swiss-Prot protein existence level 1. Extracellular Nef protein targets CD4(+) T-lymphocytes for apoptosis by interacting with CXCR4 surface receptors. From Human immunodeficiency virus type 1 group M subtype D (isolate Z2/CDC-Z34) (HIV-1).
   6978..6997    +  misc_feature   cPPT/CTS (fragment): central polypurine tract and central termination sequence of HIV-1
   6999..7020    +  LTR            3' LTR (fragment): 3' long terminal repeat (LTR) from HIV-1
   7039..7219    +  LTR            5' LTR (truncated): truncated 5' long terminal repeat (LTR) from HIV-1
   7281..7869    -  rep_origin     ori: high-copy-number ColE1/pMB1/pBR322/pUC origin of replication
   8040..8900    -  CDS            AmpR: β-lactamase; bla; confers resistance to ampicillin, carbenicillin, and related antibiotics
   8901..9005    -  promoter       AmpR promoter: bla
>Addgene plasmid #83841 | pLL3.7m-Clover-Geminin(1-110)-IRES-mKO2-Cdt(30-120) | addgene full sequence | sequence record 170804 | Addgene NGS Result
ACTAGTTATTAATAGTAATCAATTACGGGGTCATTAGTTCATAGCCCATATATGGAGTTCCGCGTTACAT
AACTTACGGTAAATGGCCCGCCTGGCTGACCGCCCAACGACCCCCGCCCATTGACGTCAATAATGACGTA
TGTTCCCATAGTAACGCCAATAGGGACTTTCCATTGACGTCAATGGGTGGAGTATTTACGGTAAACTGCC
CACTTGGCAGTACATCAAGTGTATCATATGCCAAGTACGCCCCCTATTGACGTCAATGACGGTAAATGGC
CCGCCTGGCATTATGCCCAGTACATGACCTTATGGGACTTTCCTACTTGGCAGTACATCTACGTATTAGT
CATCGCTATTACCATGGTGATGCGGTTTTGGCAGTACATCAATGGGCGTGGATAGCGGTTTGACTCACGG
GGATTTCCAAGTCTCCACCCCATTGACGTCAATGGGAGTTTGTTTTGGCACCAAAATCAACGGGACTTTC
CAAAATGTCGTAACAACTCCGCCCCATTGACGCAAATGGGCGGTAGGCGTGTACGGTGGGAGGTCTATAT
AAGCAGCGCGTTTTGCCTGTACTGGGTCTCTCTGGTTAGACCAGATCTGAGCCTGGGAGCTCTCTGGCTA
ACTAGGGAACCCACTGCTTAAGCCTCAATAAAGCTTGCCTTGAGTGCTTCAAGTAGTGTGTGCCCGTCTG
TTGTGTGACTCTGGTAACTAGAGATCCCTCAGACCCTTTTAGTCAGTGTGGAAAATCTCTAGCAGTGGCG
CCCGAACAGGGACTTGAAAGCGAAAGGGAAACCAGAGGAGCTCTCTCGACGCAGGACTCGGCTTGCTGAA
GCGCGCACGGCAAGAGGCGAGGGGCGGCGACTGGTGAGTACGCCAAAAATTTTGACTAGCGGAGGCTAGA
AGGAGAGAGATGGGTGCGAGAGCGTCAGTATTAAGCGGGGGAGAATTAGATCGCGATGGGAAAAAATTCG
GTTAAGGCCAGGGGGAAAGAAAAAATATAAATTAAAACATATAGTATGGGCAAGCAGGGAGCTAGAACGA
TTCGCAGTTAATCCTGGCCTGTTAGAAACATCAGAAGGCTGTAGACAAATACTGGGACAGCTACAACCAT
CCCTTCAGACAGGATCAGAAGAACTTAGATCATTATATAATACAGTAGCAACCCTCTATTGTGTGCATCA
AAGGATAGAGATAAAAGACACCAAGGAAGCTTTAGACAAGATAGAGGAAGAGCAAAACAAAAGTAAGACC
ACCGCACAGCAAGCGGCCGGCCGCTGATCTTCAGACCTGGAGGAGGAGATATGAGGGACAATTGGAGAAG
TGAATTATATAAATATAAAGTAGTAAAAATTGAACCATTAGGAGTAGCACCCACCAAGGCAAAGAGAAGA
GTGGTGCAGAGAGAAAAAAGAGCAGTGGGAATAGGAGCTTTGTTCCTTGGGTTCTTGGGAGCAGCAGGAA
GCACTATGGGCGCAGCGTCAATGACGCTGACGGTACAGGCCAGACAATTATTGTCTGGTATAGTGCAGCA
GCAGAACAATTTGCTGAGGGCTATTGAGGCGCAACAGCATCTGTTGCAACTCACAGTCTGGGGCATCAAG
CAGCTCCAGGCAAGAATCCTGGCTGTGGAAAGATACCTAAAGGATCAACAGCTCCTGGGGATTTGGGGTT
GCTCTGGAAAACTCATTTGCACCACTGCTGTGCCTTGGAATGCTAGTTGGAGTAATAAATCTCTGGAACA
GATTTGGAATCACACGACCTGGATGGAGTGGGACAGAGAAATTAACAATTACACAAGCTTAATACACTCC
TTAATTGAAGAATCGCAAAACCAGCAAGAAAAGAATGAACAAGAATTATTGGAATTAGATAAATGGGCAA
GTTTGTGGAATTGGTTTAACATAACAAATTGGCTGTGGTATATAAAATTATTCATAATGATAGTAGGAGG
CTTGGTAGGTTTAAGAATAGTTTTTGCTGTACTTTCTATAGTGAATAGAGTTAGGCAGGGATATTCACCA
TTATCGTTTCAGACCCACCTCCCAACCCCGAGGGGACCCGACAGGCCCGAAGGAATAGAAGAAGAAGGTG
GAGAGAGAGACAGAGACAGATCCATTCGATTAGTGAACGGATCGGCACTGCGTGCGCCAATTCTGCAGAC
AAATGGCAGTATTCATCCACAATTTTAAAAGAAAAGGGGGGATTGGGGGGTACAGTGCAGGGGAAAGAAT
AGTAGACATAATAGCAACAGACATACAAACTAAAGAATTACAAAAACAAATTACAAAAATTCAAAATTTT
CGGGTTTATTACAGGGACAGCAGAGATCCAGTTTGGTTAGTACCGGGCCCGCTCTAGAGATCCGACGCGC
CATCTCTAGGCCCGCGCCGGCCCCCTCGCACAGACTTGTGGGAGAAGCTCGGCTACTCCCCTGCCCCGGT
TAATTTGCATATAATATTTCCTAGTAACTATAGAGGCTTAATGTGCGATAAAAGACAGATAATCTGTTCT
TTTTAATACTAGCTACATTTTACATGATAGGCTTGGATTTCTATAAGAGATACAAATACTAAATTATTAT
TTTAAAAAACAGCACAAAAGGAAACTCACCCTAACTGTAAAGTAATTGTGTGTTTTGAGACTATAAATAT
CCCTTGGAGAAAAGCCTTGTTAACGCGCGGTGACCCTCGAGGTCGACGGTATCGATAAGCTCGCTTCACG
AGATTCCAGCAGGTCGAGGGACCTAATAACTTCGTATAGCATACATTATACGAAGTTATATTAAGGGTTC
CAAGCTTAAGCGGCCGCGTGGATAACCGTATTACCGCCATGCATTAGTTATTAATAGTAATCAATTACGG
GGTCATTAGTTCATAGCCCATATATGGAGTTCCGCGTTACATAACTTACGGTAAATGGCCCGCCTGGCTG
ACCGCCCAACGACCCCCGCCCATTGACGTCAATAATGACGTATGTTCCCATAGTAACGCCAATAGGGACT
TTCCATTGACGTCAATGGGTGGAGTATTTACGGTAAACTGCCCACTTGGCAGTACATCAAGTGTATCATA
TGCCAAGTACGCCCCCTATTGACGTCAATGACGGTAAATGGCCCGCCTGGCATTATGCCCAGTACATGAC
CTTATGGGACTTTCCTACTTGGCAGTACATCTACGTATTAGTCATCGCTATTACCATGGTGATGCGGTTT
TGGCAGTACATCAATGGGCGTGGATAGCGGTTTGACTCACGGGGATTTCCAAGTCTCCACCCCATTGACG
TCAATGGGAGTTTGTTTTGGCACCAAAATCAACGGGACTTTCCAAAATGTCGTAACAACTCCGCCCCATT
GACGCAAATGGGCGGTAGGCGTGTACGGTGGGAGGTCTATATAAGCAGAGCTGGTTTAGTGAACCGTCAG
ATCCGCTAGCACCATGGTGAGCAAGGGCGAGGAGCTGTTCACCGGGGTGGTGCCCATCCTGGTCGAGCTG
GACGGCGACGTAAACGGCCACAAGTTCAGCGTCCGCGGCGAGGGCGAGGGCGATGCCACCAACGGCAAGC
TGACCCTGAAGTTCATCTGCACCACCGGCAAGCTGCCCGTGCCCTGGCCCACCCTCGTGACCACCTTCGG
CTACGGCGTGGCCTGCTTCAGCCGCTACCCCGACCACATGAAGCAGCACGACTTCTTCAAGTCCGCCATG
CCCGAAGGCTACGTCCAGGAGCGCACCATCTCTTTCAAGGACGACGGTACCTACAAGACCCGCGCCGAGG
TGAAGTTCGAGGGCGACACCCTGGTGAACCGCATCGAGCTGAAGGGCATCGACTTCAAGGAGGACGGCAA
CATCCTGGGGCACAAGCTGGAGTACAACTTCAACAGCCACAACGTCTATATCACGGCCGACAAGCAGAAG
AACGGCATCAAGGCTAACTTCAAGATCCGCCACAACGTTGAGGACGGCAGCGTGCAGCTCGCCGACCACT
ACCAGCAGAACACCCCCATCGGCGACGGCCCCGTGCTGCTGCCCGACAACCACTACCTGAGCCATCAGTC
CGCCCTGAGCAAAGACCCCAACGAGAAGCGCGATCACATGGTCCTGCTGGAGTTCGTGACCGCCGCCGGG
ATTACACATGGCATGGACGAGCTGTACAAGGATATCCATGCACACTGGCGGCCGCTCGAGATGAATCCCA
GTATGAAGCAGAAACAAGAAGAAATCAAAGAGAATATAAAGAATAGTTCTGTCCCAAGAAGAACTCTGAA
GATGATTCAGCCTTCTGCATCTGGATCTCTTGTTGGAAGAGAAAATGAGCTGTCCGCAGGCTTGTCCAAA
AGGAAACATCGGAATGACCACTTAACATCTACAACTTCCAGCCCTGGGGTTATTGTCCCAGAATCTAGTG
AAAATAAAAATCTTGGAGGAGTCACCCAGGAGTCATTTGATCTTATGATTAAAGAAAATCCATCCTCTCA
GTATTGGAAGGAAGTGGCAGAAAAACGGAGAAAGGCGCTGTAAGCCCCTCTCCCTCCCCCCCCCCTAACG
TTACTGGCCGAAGCCGCTTGGAATAAGGCCGGTGTGCGTTTGTCTATATGTTATTTTCCACCATATTGCC
GTCTTTTGGCAATGTGAGGGCCCGGAAACCTGGCCCTGTCTTCTTGACGAGCATTCCTAGGGGTCTTTCC
CCTCTCGCCAAAGGAATGCAAGGTCTGTTGAATGTCGTGAAGGAAGCAGTTCCTCTGGAAGCTTCTTGAA
GACAAACAACGTCTGTAGCGACCCTTTGCAGGCAGCGGAACCCCCCACCTGGCGACAGGTGCCTCTGCGG
CCAAAAGCCACGTGTATAAGATACACCTGCAAAGGCGGCACAACCCCAGTGCCACGTTGTGAGTTGGATA
GTTGTGGAAAGAGTCAAATGGCTCTCCTCAAGCGTATTCAACAAGGGGCTGAAGGATGCCCAGAAGGTAC
CCCATTGTATGGGATCTGATCTGGGGCCTCGGTGCACATGCTTTACATGTGTTTAGTCGAGGTTAAAAAA
CGTCTAGGCCCCCCGAACCACGGGGACGTGGTTTTCCTTTGAAAAACACGATGATAATGGCCACAGAATT
CATGGTGAGCGTGATCAAGCCCGAGATGAAGATGAGGTACTACATGGACGGCTCCGTCAATGGGCATGAG
TTCACAATCGAGGGTGAGGGCACAGGCAGACCTTACGAGGGACATCAGGAGATGACACTGCGCGTCACAA
TGGCCGAGGGCGGGCCAATGCCTTTCGCCTTCGACCTGGTGTCCCACGTGTTCTGTTACGGCCACAGAGT
TTTTACCAAGTACCCAGAAGAGATCCCAGACTATTTCAAGCAGGCCTTTCCTGAGGGCCTGTCCTGGGAG
AGGTCCCTGGAGTTCGAGGACGGCGGCTCCGCCTCCGTGAGCGCCCACATCAGCCTGAGGGGCAACACCT
TCTACCACAAGTCCAAGTTCACCGGCGTGAACTTCCCCGCCGACGGCCCCATCATGCAGAACCAGAGCGT
GGACTGGGAGCCCTCCACCGAGAAGATCACCGCCAGCGACGGCGTGCTGAAGGGCGACGTGACCATGTAC
CTGAAGCTGGAGGGCGGCGGCAACCACAAGTGCCAGATGAAGACCACCTACAAGGCCGCCAAGGAGATCC
TGGAGATGCCCGGCGACCACTACATCGGCCACAGGCTGGTGAGGAAGACCGAGGGCAACATCACCGAGCA
GGTGGAGGACGCCGTGGCCCACTACTCAATGTTGCCTTCCCTGGGCGATATCCATGCACACTGGCGGCCG
CTCGAGCCCAGCCCCGCCAGGCCCGCACTCCGCGCCCCGGCCTCCGCTACCAGTGGCAGCCGCAAGCGCG
CCCGCCCGCCCGCCGCCCCCGGACGCGACCAGGCCAGGCCACCGGCCCGCAGGAGACTGCGGCTGTCGGT
GGACGAGGTTTCCAGCCCCAGTACCCCCGAGGCCCCAGACATCCCAGCCTGCCCTTCTCCGGGCCAGAAG
ATAAAGAAATCCACCCCGGCAGCAGGTCAGCCGCCCCACCTGACATCCGCGCAGGACCAGGACACCATCT
GAGTTTAAACGAATTCGTCGAGGGACCTAATAACTTCGTATAGCATACATTATACGAAGTTATACATGTT
TAAGGGTTCCGGTTCCACTAGGTACAATTCGATATCAAGCTTATCGATAATCAACCTCTGGATTACAAAA
TTTGTGAAAGATTGACTGGTATTCTTAACTATGTTGCTCCTTTTACGCTATGTGGATACGCTGCTTTAAT
GCCTTTGTATCATGCTATTGCTTCCCGTATGGCTTTCATTTTCTCCTCCTTGTATAAATCCTGGTTGCTG
TCTCTTTATGAGGAGTTGTGGCCCGTTGTCAGGCAACGTGGCGTGGTGTGCACTGTGTTTGCTGACGCAA
CCCCCACTGGTTGGGGCATTGCCACCACCTGTCAGCTCCTTTCCGGGACTTTCGCTTTCCCCCTCCCTAT
TGCCACGGCGGAACTCATCGCCGCCTGCCTTGCCCGCTGCTGGACAGGGGCTCGGCTGTTGGGCACTGAC
AATTCCGTGGTGTTGTCGGGGAAATCATCGTCCTTTCCTTGGCTGCTCGCCTGTGTTGCCACCTGGATTC
TGCGCGGGACGTCCTTCTGCTACGTCCCTTCGGCCCTCAATCCAGCGGACCTTCCTTCCCGCGGCCTGCT
GCCGGCTCTGCGGCCTCTTCCGCGTCTTCGCCTTCGCCCTCAGACGAGTCGGATCTCCCTTTGGGCCGCC
TCCCCGCATCGATACCGTCGACCTCGATCGAGACCTAGAAAAACATGGAGCAATCACAAGTAGCAATACA
GCAGCTACCAATGCTGATTGTGCCTGGCTAGAAGCACAAGAGGAGGAGGAGGTGGGTTTTCCAGTCACAC
CTCAGGTACCTTTAAGACCAATGACTTACAAGGCAGCTGACGCGTGATTTTAAAAGAAAAGGGGGGACTG
GAAGGGCTAATTCACTCCCACTGCTTTTTGCCTGTACTGGGTCTCTCTGGTTAGACCAGATCTGAGCCTG
GGAGCTCTCTGGCTAACTAGGGAACCCACTGCTTAAGCCTCAATAAAGCTTGCCTTGAGTGCTTCAAGTA
GTGTGTGCCCGTCTGTTGTGTGACTCTGGTAACTAGAGATCCCTCAGACCCTTTTAGTCAGTGTGGAAAA
TCTCTAGCAGCATGTGAGCAAAAGGCCAGCAAAAGGCCAGGAACCGTAAAAAGGCCGCGTTGCTGGCGTT
TTTCCATAGGCTCCGCCCCCCTGACGAGCATCACAAAAATCGACGCTCAAGTCAGAGGTGGCGAAACCCG
ACAGGACTATAAAGATACCAGGCGTTTCCCCCTGGAAGCTCCCTCGTGCGCTCTCCTGTTCCGACCCTGC
CGCTTACCGGATACCTGTCCGCCTTTCTCCCTTCGGGAAGCGTGGCGCTTTCTCATAGCTCACGCTGTAG
GTATCTCAGTTCGGTGTAGGTCGTTCGCTCCAAGCTGGGCTGTGTGCACGAACCCCCCGTTCAGCCCGAC
CGCTGCGCCTTATCCGGTAACTATCGTCTTGAGTCCAACCCGGTAAGACACGACTTATCGCCACTGGCAG
CAGCCACTGGTAACAGGATTAGCAGAGCGAGGTATGTAGGCGGTGCTACAGAGTTCTTGAAGTGGTGGCC
TAACTACGGCTACACTAGAAGAACAGTATTTGGTATCTGCGCTCTGCTGAAGCCAGTTACCTTCGGAAAA
AGAGTTGGTAGCTCTTGATCCGGCAAACAAACCACCGCTGGTAGCGGTGGTTTTTTTGTTTGCAAGCAGC
AGATTACGCGCAGAAAAAAAGGATCTCAAGAAGATCCTTTGATCTTTTCTACGGGGTCTGACGCTCAGTG
GAACGAAAACTCACGTTAAGGGATTTTGGTCATGAGATTATCAAAAAGGATCTTCACCTAGATCCTTTTA
AATTAAAAATGAAGTTTTAAATCAATCTAAAGTATATATGAGTAAACTTGGTCTGACAGTTACCAATGCT
TAATCAGTGAGGCACCTATCTCAGCGATCTGTCTATTTCGTTCATCCATAGTTGCCTGACTCCCCGTCGT
GTAGATAACTACGATACGGGAGGGCTTACCATCTGGCCCCAGTGCTGCAATGATACCGCGAGACCCACGC
TCACCGGCTCCAGATTTATCAGCAATAAACCAGCCAGCCGGAAGGGCCGAGCGCAGAAGTGGTCCTGCAA
CTTTATCCGCCTCCATCCAGTCTATTAATTGTTGCCGGGAAGCTAGAGTAAGTAGTTCGCCAGTTAATAG
TTTGCGCAACGTTGTTGCCATTGCTACAGGCATCGTGGTGTCACGCTCGTCGTTTGGTATGGCTTCATTC
AGCTCCGGTTCCCAACGATCAAGGCGAGTTACATGATCCCCCATGTTGTGCAAAAAAGCGGTTAGCTCCT
TCGGTCCTCCGATCGTTGTCAGAAGTAAGTTGGCCGCAGTGTTATCACTCATGGTTATGGCAGCACTGCA
TAATTCTCTTACTGTCATGCCATCCGTAAGATGCTTTTCTGTGACTGGTGAGTACTCAACCAAGTCATTC
TGAGAATAGTGTATGCGGCGACCGAGTTGCTCTTGCCCGGCGTCAATACGGGATAATACCGCGCCACATA
GCAGAACTTTAAAAGTGCTCATCATTGGAAAACGTTCTTCGGGGCGAAAACTCTCAAGGATCTTACCGCT
GTTGAGATCCAGTTCGATGTAACCCACTCGTGCACCCAACTGATCTTCAGCATCTTTTACTTTCACCAGC
GTTTCTGGGTGAGCAAAAACAGGAAGGCAAAATGCCGCAAAAAAGGGAATAAGGGCGACACGGAAATGTT
GAATACTCATACTCTTCCTTTTTCAATATTATTGAAGCATTTATCAGGGTTATTGTCTCATGAGCGGATA
CATATTTGAATGTATTTAGAAAAATAAACAAATAGGGGTTCCGCGCACATTTCCCCGAAAAGTGCCACCT
GAC
